>Addgene plasmid #201537 | pPD1178-LPDV promoterless PuroR-P2A-miRFP720 | addgene full sequence | sequence record 401330 | Addgene NGS Result
GGCTACACTAGAAGAACAGTATTTGGTATCTGCGCTCTGCTGAAGCCAGTTACCTTCGGAAAAAGAGTTG
GTAGCTCTTGATCCGGCAAACAAACCACCGCTGGTAGCGGTGGTTTTTTTGTTTGCAAGCAGCAGATTAC
GCGCAGAAAAAAAGGATCTCAAGAAGATCCTTTGATCTTTTCTACGGGGTCTGACGCTCAGTGGAACGAA
AACTCACGTTAAGGGATTTTGGTCATGAGATTATCAAAAAGGATCTTCACCTAGATCCTTTCTCGAGCTT
TCGGAGTGAGATGGAGTGGCCACTGTGGAACTGGGCCTAGCATCGCGATAAGCTCTAGAGGGACAGCCCC
CCCCCAAAGCCCCCAGGGATGTAATTACGTCCCTCCCCCGCTAGGGGGCAGCAGCGAGCCGCCCGGGGCT
CCGCTCCGGTCCGGCGCTCCCCCCGCATCCCCGAGCCGGCAGCGTGCGGGGACAGCCCGGGCACGGGGAA
GGTGGCACGGGATCGCTTTCCTCTGAACGCTTCTCGCTGCTCTTTGAGCCTGCAGACACCTGGGGGGATA
CGGGGAAAAAGCTTTAGGCTGAAAGAGAGATTTAGAATGACAGAATCATAGAACGGCCTGCGTACGGATG
GGGCTCTAGCTCTAGAGCTTGATATCGAATTCCTGCAGCCCCGCTAGAGGGACAGCCCCCCCCCAAAGCC
CCCAGGGATGTAATTACGTCCCTCCCCCGCTAGGGGGCAGCAGCGAGCCGCCCGGGGCTCCGCTCCGGTC
CGGCGCTCCCCCCGCATCCCCGAGCCGGCAGCGTGCGGGGACAGCCCGGGCACGGGGAAGGTGGCACGGG
ATCGCTTTCCTCTGAACGCTTCTCGCTGCTCTTTGAGCCTGCAGACACCTGGGGGGATACGGGGAAAAAG
CTTTAGGCTGAAAGAGAGATTTAGAATGACAGAATCATAGAACGGCCTGGGCGCGCCTGGTGGCGAACGA
TCAACAGACGGGAGATCTACTATTGGGACAGCAGAGATCCAGTTGGTAATGGCTTGTCGACGACGGCGGT
CTCCGTCGTCAGGATCATAGGTGCCACCATGACCGAGTACAAGCCCACGGTGCGCCTCGCCACCCGCGAC
GACGTCCCCCGGGCCGTACGCACCCTCGCCGCCGCGTTCGCCGACTACCCCGCCACGCGCCACACCGTCG
ACCCGGACCGCCACATCGAGCGGGTCACCGAGCTGCAAGAACTCTTCCTCACGCGCGTCGGGCTCGACAT
CGGCAAGGTGTGGGTCGCGGACGACGGCGCCGCGGTGGCGGTCTGGACCACGCCGGAGAGCGTCGAAGCG
GGGGCGGTGTTCGCCGAGATCGGCCCGCGCATGGCCGAGTTGAGCGGTTCCCGGCTGGCCGCGCAGCAAC
AGATGGAAGGCCTCCTGGCGCCGCACCGGCCCAAGGAGCCCGCGTGGTTCCTGGCCACCGTCGGCGTCTC
GCCCGACCACCAGGGCAAGGGTCTGGGCAGCGCCGTCGTGCTCCCCGGAGTGGAGGCGGCCGAGCGCGCC
GGGGTGCCCGCCTTCCTGGAGACATCCGCGCCCCGCAACCTCCCCTTCTACGAGCGGCTCGGCTTCACCG
TCACCGCCGACGTCGAGGTGCCCGAAGGACCGCGCACCTGGTGCATGACCCGCAAGCCCGGAGCTGCCAC
GAACTTCAGCCTGCTGAAGCAGGCTGGAGACGTGGAGGAGAACCCTGGACCCATGGCCGAGGGCTCTGTT
GCTAGACAACCCGATCTGCTGACCTGCGACGACGAGCCCATTCATATCCCTGGCGCTATCCAGCCTCACG
GACTGCTGCTTGCTCTGGCCGCCGATATGACAATCGTGGCCGGCAGCGATAACCTGCCTGAGCTGACAGG
ACTGGCCATCGGAGCCCTGATTGGAAGATCAGCCGCCGACGTGTTCGACAGCGAGACACACAACAGACTG
ACAATCGCCCTGGCCGAACCTGGTGCTGCTGTGGGAGCACCTATCACCGTGGGCTTCACCATGAGAAAGG
ACGCCGGCTTTATCGGCAGCTGGCACAGACACGACCAGCTGATCTTTCTGGAACTGGAACCTCCTCAGAG
AGATGTGGCCGAGCCACAGGCCTTCTTCAGAAGGACCAACAGCGCCATCAGACGGCTCCAGGCCGCTGAG
ACACTGGAATCTGCTTGTGCCGCCGCTGCTCAAGAAGTGCGGAAGATCACCGGCTTCGACCGCGTGATGA
TCTACAGATTCGCCAGCGACTTCAGCGGCGAAGTGATCGCCGAGGATAGATGCGCCGAGGTGGAATCTAA
GCTGGGCCTGCATTACCCCGCCAGCTTCATTCCTGCTCAGGCCAGACGGCTGTATACCATCAATCCCGTG
CGGATCATCCCCGACATCAACTACAGACCCGTGCCTGTGACTCCCGATCTGAACCCTGTTACCGGCAGAC
CCATCGACCTGAGCTTCGCCATCCTGAGATCCGTGTCTCCCGTGCATCTTGAGTTCATGCGGAACATCGG
AATGCACGGCACCATGAGCATCTCTATCCTGCGGGGCGAAAGACTGTGGGGCCTGATCGTGTGTCACCAC
AGAACCCCTTACTACGTGGACCTGGATGGCAGACAGGCCTGCAAAAGAGTGGCCGAGAGACTGGCCACAC
AGATCGGCGTGATGGAAGAATGAGCTTCCACTGGATTGTACAATTACCAACTGAATTCACTCCTCAGGTG
CAGGCTGCCTATCAGAAGGTGGTGGCTGGTGTGGCCAATGCCCTGGCTCACAAATACCACTGAGATCTTT
TTCCCTCTGCCAAAAATTATGGGGACATCATGAAGCCCCTTGAGCATCTGACTTCTGGCTAATAAAGGAA
ATTTATTTTCATTGCAATAGTGTGTTGGAATTTTTTGTGTCTCTCACTCGGAAGGACATATGGGAGGGCA
AATCATTTAAAACATCAGAATGAGTATTTGGTTTAGAGTTTGGCAACATATGCCCATATGCTGGCTGCCA
TGAACAAAGGTTGGCTATAAAGAGGTCATCAGTATATGAAACAGCCCCCTGCTGTCCATTCCTTATTCCA
TAGAAAAGCCTTGACTTGAGGTTAGATTTTTTTTATATTTTGTTTTGTGTTATTTTTTTCTTTAACATCC
CTAAAATTTTCCTTACATGTTTTACTAGCCAGATTTTTCCTCCTCTCCTGACTACTCCCAGTCATAGCTG
TCCCTCTTCTCTTATGGAGATCCGGGCCTAGCATCGCGATAAGCTCTAGAGGGACAGCCCCCCCCCAAAG
CCCCCAGGGATGTAATTACGTCCCTCCCCCGCTAGGGGGCAGCAGCGAGCCGCCCGGGGCTCCGCTCCGG
TCCGGCGCTCCCCCCGCATCCCCGAGCCGGCAGCGTGCGGGGACAGCCCGGGCACGGGGAAGGTGGCACG
GGATCGCTTTCCTCTGAACGCTTCTCGCTGCTCTTTGAGCCTGCAGACACCTGGGGGGATACGGGGAAAA
AGCTTTAGGCTGAAAGAGAGATTTAGAATGACAGAATCATAGAACGGCCTGCGTACGGATGGGGCTCTAG
CTCTAGAGCTTGATATCGAATTCCTGCAGCCCCGCTAGAGGGACAGCCCCCCCCCAAAGCCCCCAGGGAT
GTAATTACGTCCCTCCCCCGCTAGGGGGCAGCAGCGAGCCGCCCGGGGCTCCGCTCCGGTCCGGCGCTCC
CCCCGCATCCCCGAGCCGGCAGCGTGCGGGGACAGCCCGGGCACGGGGAAGGTGGCACGGGATCGCTTTC
CTCTGAACGCTTCTCGCTGCTCTTTGAGCCTGCAGACACCTGGGGGGATACGGGGAAAAAGCTTTAGGCT
GAAAGAGAGATTTAGAATGACAGAATCATAGAACGGCCTGGGCGCGCCTGGTGGCGAACGATCAACAGAC
GGGAGATTGCCTTGTCTTCTGGTCGACTCGACGGAGGGTACCGCACGGTCTGCCAATCCGACGGAGGTTT
ATGAATTTTCCACCTTTTCCACAAGCTCAACTAGTATTAACGATGTGGATTTAGCAAAAAAAACCTGTAA
CCCTAAATGTAAAATAACGGGTAAGCCTGCCAACCATGTTATGGCAGATTAAGCGTCTTTTTGAAGGGCA
CCGCATCTTTCGCGTTGCCGTAAATGTATCCGTTTATAAGGACAGCCCGAATGACGGTCTGCGCAAAAAA
ACACGTTCATCTCACTCGCGATGCTGCGGAGCAGTTACTGGCTGATATTGATCGACGCCTTGATCAGTTA
TTGCCCGTGGAGGGAGAACGGGATGTTGTGGGTGCCGCGATGCGTGAAGGTGCGCTGGCACCGGGAAAAC
GTATTCGCCCCATGTTGCTGTCGCTGACCGCCCGCGATCTGGGTTGCGCTGTCAGCCATGACGGATTACT
GGATTTGGCCTGTGCGGTGGAAATGGTCCACGCGGCTTCGCTGATCCTTGACGATATGCCCTGCATGGAC
GATGCGAAGCTGCGGCGCGGACGCCCTACCATTCATTCTCATTACGGAGAGCATGTGGCAATACTGGCGG
CGGTTGCCTTGCTGAGTAAAGCCTTTGGCGTAATTGCCGATGCAGATGGCCTCACGCCGCTGGCAAAAAA
TCGGGCGGTTTCTGAACTGTCAAACGCCATCGGCATGCAAGGATTGGTTCAGGGTCAGTTCAAGGATCTG
TCTGAAGGGGATAAGCCGCGCAGCGCTGAAGCTATTTTGATGACGAATCACTTTAAAACCAGCACGCTGT
TTTGTGCCTCCATGCAGATGGCCTCGATTGTTGCGAATGCCTCCAGCGAAGCGCGTGATTGCCTGCATCG
TTTTTCACTTGATCTTGGTCAGGCATTTCAACTGCTGGACGATTTGACCGATGGCATGACCGACACCGGT
AAGGATAGCAATCAGGACGCCGGTAAATCGACGCTGGTCAATCTGTTAGGCCCGAGGGCGGTTGAAGAAC
GTCTGAGACAACATCTTCAGCTTGCCAGTGAGCATCTCTCTGCGGCCTGCCAACACGGGCACGCCACTCA
ACATTTTATTCAGGCCTGGTTTGACAAAAAACTCGCTGCCGTCAGTTAAGGATGCTGCATGAGCGCACAT
GCCCTGCCCAAGGCAGATCTGACCGCCACCAGCCTGATCGTATCGGGCGGCATCATCGCCGCTTGGCTGG
CCCTGCATGTGCATGCGCTGTGGTTTCTGGACGCAGCGGCGCATCCCATCCTGGCGATCGCAAATTTCCT
GGGGCTGACCTGGCTGTCGGTCGGATTGTTCATCATCGCGCATGACGCGATGCACGGGTCGGTGGTGCCG
GGGCGTCCGCGCGCCAATGCGGCGATGGGCCAGCTTGTCCTGTGGCTGTATGCCGGATTTTCGTGGCGCA
AGATGATCGTCAAGCACATGGCCCATCACCGCCATGCCGGAACCGACGACGACCCCGATTTCGACCATGG
CGGCCCGGTCCGCTGGTACGCCCGCTTCATCGGCACCTATTTCGGCTGGCGCGAGGGGCTGCTTCTGCCC
GTCATCGTGACGGTCTATGCGCTGATCCTTGGGGATCGCTGGATGTACGTGGTATTCTGGCCGCTGCCGT
CGATCCTGGCGTCGATCCAGCTGTTCGTGTTCGGCACCTGGCTGCCGCACCGCCCCGGCCACGACGCGTT
CCCGGACCGCCACAATGCGCGGTCGTCGCGGATCAGCGACCCCGTGTCGCTGCTGACCTGTTTTCACTTT
GGCGGTTATCATCACGAACACCACCTGCACCCGACGGTGCCGTGGTGGCGCCTGCCCAGCACCCGCACCA
AGGGGGACACCGCATGAGTGACTTAAGTGGGAGCGGCTATGCAACCGCATTATGATCTGATTCTCGTGGG
GGCTGGACTCGCGAATGGCCTTATCGCCCTGCGACTTCAGCAGCAGCAACCTGATATGCGTATTTTGCTT
ATCGACGCCGCACCCCAGGCGGGCGGGAATCATACGTGGTCATTTCACCACGATGATTTGACTGAGAGCC
AACATCGTTGGATAGCTCCGCTGGTGGTTCATCACTGGCCCGACTATCAGGTACGCTTTCCCACACGCCG
TCGTAAGCTGAACAGCGGCTACTTTTGTATTACTTCTCAGCGTTTCGCTGAGGTTTTACAGCGACAGTTT
GGCCCGCACTTGTGGATGGATACCGCGGTCGCAGAGGTTAATGCGGAATCTGTTCGGTTGAAAAAGGGTC
AGGTTATCGGTGCCCGCGCGGTGATTGACGGGCGGGGTTATGCGGCAAATTCAGCACTGAGCGTGGGCTT
CCAGGCGTTTATTGGCCAGGAATGGCGATTGAGCCACCCGCATGGTTTATCATCTCCCATTATCATGGAT
GCCACGGTCGATCAGCAAAATGGTTATCGCTTCGTGTACAGCCTGCCGCTCTCGCCGACCAGATTGTTAA
TTGAAGATACGCACTATATTGATAATGCGACATTAGATCCTGAATGCGCGCGGCAAAATATTTGCGACTA
TGCCGCGCAACAGGGTTGGCAGCTTCAGACACTGCTGCGAGAAGAACAGGGCGCCTTACCCATTACTCTG
TCGGGCAATGCCGACGCATTCTGGCAGCAGCGCCCCCTGGCCTGTAGTGGATTACGTGCCGGTCTGTTCC
ATCCTACCACCGGCTATTCACTGCCGCTGGCGGTTGCCGTGGCCGACCGCCTGAGTGCACTTGATGTCTT
TACGTCGGCCTCAATTCACCATGCCATTACGCATTTTGCCCGCGAGCGCTGGCAGCAGCAGGGCTTTTTC
CGCATGCTGAATCGCATGCTGTTTTTAGCCGGACCCGCCGATTCACGCTGGCGGGTTATGCAGCGTTTTT
ATGGTTTACCTGAAGATTTAATTGCCCGTTTTTATGCGGGAAAACTCACGCTGACCGATCGGCTACGTAT
TCTGAGCGGCAAGCCGCCTGTTCCGGTATTAGCAGCATTGCAAGCCATTATGACGACTCATCGTTAAAGA
GCGACTACATGAAACCAACTACGGTAATTGGTGCAGGCTTCGGTGGCCTGGCACTGGCAATTCGTCTACA
AGCTGCGGGGATCCCCGTCTTACTGCTTGAACAACGTGATAAACCCGGCGGTCGGGCTTATGTCTACGAG
GATCAGGGGTTTACCTTTGATGCAGGCCCGACGGTTATCACCGATCCCAGTGCCATTGAAGAACTGTTTG
CACTGGCAGGAAAACAGTTAAAAGAGTATGTCGAACTGCTGCCGGTTACGCCGTTTTACCGCCTGTGTTG
GGAGTCAGGGAAGGTCTTTAATTACGATAACGATCAAACCCGGCTCGAAGCGCAGATTCAGCAGTTTAAT
CCCCGCGATGTCGAAGGTTATCGTCAGTTTCTGGACTATTCACGCGCGGTGTTTAAAGAAGGCTATCTAA
AGCTCGGTACTGTCCCTTTTTTATCGTTCAGAGACATGCTTCGCGCCGCACCTCAACTGGCGAAACTGCA
GGCATGGAGAAGCGTTTACAGTAAGGTTGCCAGTTACATCGAAGATGAACATCTGCGCCAGGCGTTTTCT
TTCCACTCGCTGTTGGTGGGCGGCAATCCCTTCGCCACCTCATCCATTTATACGTTGATACACGCGCTGG
AGCGTGAGTGGGGCGTCTGGTTTCCGCGTGGCGGCACCGGCGCATTAGTTCAGGGGATGATAAAGCTGTT
TCAGGATCTGGGTGGCGAAGTCGTGTTAAACGCCAGAGTCAGCCATATGGAAACGACAGGAAACAAGATT
GAAGCCGTGCATTTAGAGGACGGTCGCAGGTTCCTGACGCAAGCCGTCGCGTCAAATGCAGATGTGGTTC
ATACCTATCGCGACCTGTTAAGCCAGCACCCTGCCGCGGTTAAGCAGTCCAACAAACTGCAGACTAAGCG
CATGAGTAACTCTCTGTTTGTGCTCTATTTTGGTTTGAATCACCATCATGATCAGCTCGCGCATCACACG
GTTTGTTTCGGCCCGCGTTACCGCGAGCTGATTGACGAAATTTTTAATCATGATGGCCTCGCAGAGGACT
TCTCACTTTATCTGCACGCGCCCTGTGTCACGGATTCGTCACTGGCGCCTGAAGGTTGCGGCAGTTACTA
TGTGTTGGCGCCGGTGCCGCATTTAGGCACCGCGAACCTCGACTGGACGGTTGAGGGGCCAAAACTACGC
GACCGTATTTTTGCGTACCTTGAGCAGCATTACATGCCTGGCTTACGGAGTCAGCTGGTCACGCACCGGA
TGTTTACGCCGTTTGATTTTCGCGACCAGCTTAATGCCTATCATGGCTCAGCCTTTTCTGTGGAGCCCGT
TCTTACCCAGAGCGCCTGGTTTCGGCCGCATAACCGCGATAAAACCATTACTAATCTCTACCTGGTCGGC
GCAGGCACGCATCCCGGCGCAGGCATTCCTGGCGTCATCGGCTCGGCAAAAGCGACAGCAGGTTTGATGC
TGGAGGATCTGATTTGAATAATCCGTCGTTACTCAATCATGCGGTCGAAACGATGGCAGTTGGCTCGAAA
AGTTTTGCGACAGCCTCAAAGTTATTTGATGCAAAAACCCGGCGCAGCGTACTGATGCTCTACGCCTGGT
GCCGCCATTGTGACGATGTTATTGACGATCAGACGCTGGGCTTTCAGGCCCGGCAGCCTGCCTTACAAAC
GCCCGAACAACGTCTGATGCAACTTGAGATGAAAACGCGCCAGGCCTATGCAGGATCGCAGATGCACGAA
CCGGCGTTTGCGGCTTTTCAGGAAGTGGCTATGGCTCATGATATCGCCCCGGCTTACGCGTTTGATCATC
TGGAAGGCTTCGCCATGGATGTACGCGAAGCGCAATACAGCCAACTGGATGATACGCTGCGCTATTGCTA
TCACGTTGCAGGCGTTGTCGGCTTGATGATGGCGCAAATCATGGGCGTGCGGGATAACGCCACGCTGGAC
CGCGCCTGTGACCTTGGGCTGGCATTTCAGTTGACCAATATTGCTCGCGATATTGTGGACGATGCGCATG
CGGGCCGCTGTTATCTGCCGGCAAGCTGGCTGGAGCATGAAGGTCTGAACAAAGAGAATTATGCGGCACC
TGAAAACCGTCAGGCGCTGAGCCGTATCGCCCGTCGTTTGGTGCAGGAAGCAGAACCTTACTATTTGTCT
GCCACAGCCGGCCTGGCAGGGTTGCCCCTGCGTTCCGCCTGGGCAATCGCTACGGCGAAGCAGGTTTACC
GGAAAATAGGTGTCAAAGTTGAACAGGCCGGTCAGCAAGCCTGGGATCAGCGGCAGTCAACGACCACGCC
CGAAAAATTAACGCTGCTGCTGGCCGCCTCTGGTCAGGCCCTTACTTCCCGGATGCGGGCTCATCCTCCC
CGCCCTGCGCATCTCTGGCAGCGCCCGCTCTAGCGCCATGTCTTTCCCGGAGCGTCGCCTGAAGTTTTGA
CAGGGGCGGCGCATAGAGGAAGCCAAAAGAAACACAACCTTCTTTGCCCCTGACGGCGTGATGCATACGC
TGGCGATTAGCACGAAGACAAGGGATGGAACGACGCGTAACTCACGTTAAGGGATTTTGGTCATGAGCTT
GCGCCGTCCCGTCAAGTCAGCGTAATGCTCTGCCAGTGTTACAACCAATTAACCAATTCTGATTAGAAAA
ACTCATCGAGCATCAAATGAAACTGCAATTTATTCATATCAGGATTATCAATACCATATTTTTGAAAAAG
CCGTTTCTGTAATGAAGGAGAAAACTCACCGAGGCAGTTCCATAGGATGGCAAGATCCTGGTATCGGTCT
GCGATTCCGACTCGTCCAACATCAATACAACCTATTAATTTCCCCTCGTCAAAAATAAGGTTATCAAGTG
AGAAATCACCATGAGTGACGACTGAATCCGGTGAGAATGGCAAAAGTTTATGCATTTCTTTCCAGACTTG
TTCAACAGGCCAGCCATTACGCTCGTCATCAAAATCACTCGCATCAACCAAACCGTTATTCATTCGTGAT
TGCGCCTGAGCGAGACGAAATACGCGATCGCTGTTAAAAGGACAATTACAAACAGGAATCGAATGCAACC
GGCGCAGGAACACTGCCAGCGCATCAACAATATTTTCACCTGAATCAGGATATTCTTCTAATACCTGGAA
TGCTGTTTTTCCGGGGATCGCAGTGGTGAGTAACCATGCATCATCAGGAGTACGGATAAAATGCTTGATG
GTCGGAAGAGGCATAAATTCCGTCAGCCAGTTTAGTCTGACCATCTCATCTGTAACATCATTGGCAACGC
TACCTTTGCCATGTTTCAGAAACAACTCTGGCGCATCGGGCTTCCCATACAAGCGATAGATTGTCGCACC
TGATTGCCCGACATTATCGCGAGCCCATTTATACCCATATAAATCAGCATCCATGTTGGAATTTAATCGC
GGCCTCGACGTTTCCCGTTGAATATGGCTCATAACACCCCTTGTATTACTGTTTATGTAAGCAGACAGTT
TTATTGTTCATGATGATATATTTTTATCTTGTGCAATGTAACATCAGAGATTTTGAGACACGGGCCATGC
TAGCTCCAGCAAAAGGCCAGGAACCGTAAAAAGGCCGCGTTGCTGGCGTTTTTCCATAGGCTCCGCCCCC
CTGACGAGCATCACAAAAATCGACGCTCAAGTCAGAGGTGGCGAAACCCGACAGGACTATAAAGATACCA
GGCGTTTCCCCCTGGAAGCTCCCTCGTGCGCTCTCCTGTTCCGACCCTGCCGCTTACCGGATACCTGTCC
GCCTTTCTCCCTTCGGGAAGCGTGGCGCTTTCTCATAGCTCACGCTGTAGGTATCTCAGTTCGGTGTAGG
TCGTTCGCTCCAAGCTGGGCTGTGTGCACGAACCCCCCGTTCAGCCCGACCGCTGCGCCTTATCCGGTAA
CTATCGTCTTGAGTCCAACCCGGTAAGACACGACTTATCGCCACTGGCAGCAGCCACTGGTAACAGGATT
AGCAGAGCGAGGTATGTAGGCGGTGCTACAGAGTTCTTGAAGTGGTGGCCTAACTAC
Features (pLannotate 1.2.2; 14 found; start..end, strand, type, name):
    646..671     -  misc_feature   MCS (fragment): pBluescript multiple cloning site
   1079..1671    +  CDS            PuroR (fragment): puromycin N-acetyltransferase; pac from Streptomyces alboniger; confers resistance to puromycin
   1733..2680    +  CDS            miRFP720: miRFP720 is a basic (constitutively fluorescent) near ir fluorescent protein published in 2018, derived from Rhodopseudomonas palustris. It has low acid sensitivity. It requires the cofactor biliverdin for fluorescence.
   2713..2790    +  CDS            HBB (fragment): HBB_PONPY - Experimental evidence at transcript level: Swiss-Prot protein existence level 2. Involved in oxygen transport from the lung to the various peripheral tissues. From Pongo pygmaeus (Bornean orangutan).
   2861..2916    +  polyA_signal   β-globin poly(A) signal: rabbit β-globin polyadenylation signal (Gil and Proudfoot, 1987)
   3577..3602    -  misc_feature   MCS (fragment): pBluescript multiple cloning site
   4247..5077    +  CDS            crtE (fragment): CRTE_PSEVU - Experimental evidence at protein level: Swiss-Prot protein existence level 1. Catalyzes the condensation of farnesyl diphosphate (FPP) and isopentenyl diphosphate (IPP) to yield geranylgeranyl diphosphate (GGPP) needed for biosynthesis of carotenoids and diterpenes. From Pseudescherichia vulneris (Escherichia vulneris).
   5099..5824    +  CDS            crtW: CRTW_PARSN - Protein predicted: Swiss-Prot protein existence level 4. Converts beta-carotene to canthaxanthin via echinenone. From Paracoccus sp. (strain N81106 / MBIC 01143) (Agrobacterium aurantiacum).
   5849..6994    +  CDS            crtY: CRTY_PANAN - Experimental evidence at protein level: Swiss-Prot protein existence level 1. Catalyzes the double cyclization reaction which converts lycopene to beta-carotene. From Pantoea ananas (Erwinia uredovora).
   7009..8484    +  CDS            crtI: CRTI_PANAN - Experimental evidence at protein level: Swiss-Prot protein existence level 1. Converts 15-cis-phytoene into all-trans-lycopene via the intermediary of all-trans-phytofluene, all-trans-zeta-carotene and all- trans-neurosporene, by the introduction of four double bonds. From Pantoea ananas (Erwinia uredovora).
   8484..9410    +  CDS            crtB: CRTB_PANAN - Experimental evidence at protein level: Swiss-Prot protein existence level 1. Involved in the biosynthesis of carotenoids. Catalyzes the condensation of two molecules of geranylgeranyl diphosphate (GGPP) to give prephytoene diphosphate (PPPP) and the subsequent rearrangement of the cyclopropylcarbinyl intermediate to yield the 15-cis-phytoene isomer. From Pantoea ananas (Erwinia uredovora).
   9394..9522    -  CDS            crtZ (fragment): CRTZ_PARS1 - Protein inferred from homology: Swiss-Prot protein existence level 3. Catalyzes the hydroxylation reaction from beta-carotene to zeaxanthin via beta-cryptoxanthin. From Paracoccus sp. (strain PC1) (Alcaligenes sp. (strain PC1)).
   9653..10462   -  CDS            KanR: aminoglycoside phosphotransferase; aph(3')-Ia; confers resistance to kanamycin in bacteria or G418 (Geneticin®) in eukaryotes
  10621..162     -  rep_origin     ori (across the origin): high-copy-number ColE1/pMB1/pBR322/pUC origin of replication
