[The description below was written by a language model from this plasmid's Addgene catalogue record and pLannotate feature annotations shown in this document.]
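Description:
pPD1178-LPDV promoterless PuroR-P2A-miRFP720 is an 11 kb landing pad destination vector for the mMoClo Golden Gate assembly system, built on the pPD630 destination vector backbone and classed as a mammalian expression plasmid. It is maintained in E. coli through a high-copy ColE1/pUC-type origin and a kanamycin resistance gene (aph(3')-Ia). Its role is to receive assembled transcription units and yield an integration vector that can be recombined into a genomic landing pad in mammalian cells.

The fixed mammalian payload is a promoterless cassette in which the puromycin N-acetyltransferase gene is linked by a P2A self-cleaving peptide to miRFP720, a near-infrared fluorescent protein that requires biliverdin as a cofactor. The cassette is followed by β-globin-derived sequence and the rabbit β-globin polyadenylation signal. According to the catalogue entry the plasmid also carries a BxB1 attB site, although the automated feature table does not annotate it or the P2A. Because the cassette lacks its own promoter, puromycin resistance and miRFP720 fluorescence would be expected only after BxB1 integrase places it downstream of a promoter supplied by the landing pad. This would allow correct integrants to be selected and scored while random insertions stay largely silent.

The feature table also shows a bacterial carotenoid biosynthesis cluster (crtE, crtW, crtY, crtI, crtB and a crtZ fragment). It lies downstream of the reporter cassette, between it and the kanamycin marker. The record does not explain this cluster. A likely interpretation is that it is a pigment-producing dropout cassette, displaced during Golden Gate assembly so that correct clones can be screened by colony colour. The insert was cloned through BsaI sites that were destroyed in the process, and the enzyme used for subsequent assemblies is not stated.
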