Addgene plasmid #201537: pPD1178-LPDV promoterless PuroR-P2A-miRFP720
Purpose: Landing pad destination vector for mMoClo golden gate-based assembly of landing pad integration vectors; contains BxB1 attB site, promoterless puromycin resistance gene and miRFP720 gene
Depositing lab: Joshua Leonard. Depositing organization: Northwestern University. Publication: Enhancing extracellular vesicle cargo loading and functional delivery by engineering protein-lipid interactions. Peruzzi JA, Gunnels TF, Edelstein HI, Lu P, Baker D, Leonard JN, Kamat NP. Nat Commun. 2024 Jul 4;15(1):5618. doi: 10.1038/s41467-024-49678-z. PubMed 38965227.
Backbone
  Vector backbone: pPD630 Destination Vector
  Vector type: Mammalian Expression
  Selectable markers: Puromycin
Growth in bacteria
  Bacterial resistance: Kanamycin, 50 μg/mL
  Growth temperature: 30°C
  Growth strain: NEB Stable
  Copy number: Unknown
Gene/Insert
  Gene/Insert name: Promoterless PuroR-P2A-miRFP720
  Species: H. sapiens (human)
  Promoter: None
  Cloning method: Restriction Enzyme; 5′ cloning site BsaI (destroyed during cloning); 3′ cloning site BsaI (destroyed during cloning)
  Sequencing primers: 5′ GAGATTATCAAAAAGGATCTTCACCTAGATCC
Terms and licenses: Academic/Nonprofit Terms; Industry Terms: Not Available to Industry
Depositor comments: Please visit https://doi.org/10.1101/2023.04.29.538810 for bioRxiv preprint.
How to cite: pPD1178-LPDV promoterless PuroR-P2A-miRFP720 was a gift from Joshua Leonard (Addgene plasmid # 201537 ; http://n2t.net/addgene:201537 ; RRID:Addgene_201537)
